>Addgene plasmid #14367 | pAG424GAL-ccdB-DsRed | depositor full sequence | sequence record 8030 | Author sequence
GACGAAAGGGCCTCGTGATACGCCTATTTTTATAGGTTAATGTCATGATAATAATGGTTTCTTAATATGA
TCCAATATCAAAGGAAATGATAGCATTGAAGGATGAGACTAATCCAATTGAGGAGTGGCAGCATATAGAA
CAGCTAAAGGGTAGTGCTGAAGGAAGCATACGATACCCCGCATGGAATGGGATAATATCACAGGAGGTAC
TAGACTACCTTTCATCCTACATAAATAGACGCATATAAGTACGCATTTAAGCATAAACACGCACTATGCC
GTTCTTCTCATGTATATATATATACAGGCAACACGCAGATATAGGTGCGACGTGAACAGTGAGCTGTATG
TGCGCAGCTCGCGTTGCATTTTCGGAAGCGCTCGTTTTCGGAAACGCTTTGAAGTTCCTATTCCGAAGTT
CCTATTCTCTAGAAAGTATAGGAACTTCAGAGCGCTTTTGAAAACCAAAAGCGCTCTGAAGACGCACTTT
CAAAAAACCAAAAACGCACCGGACTGTAACGAGCTACTAAAATATTGCGAATACCGCTTCCACAAACATT
GCTCAAAAGTATCTCTTTGCTATATATCTCTGTGCTATATCCCTATATAACCTACCCATCCACCTTTCGC
TCCTTGAACTTGCATCTAAACTCGACCTCTACATTTTTTATGTTTATCTCTAGTATTACTCTTTAGACAA
AAAAATTGTAGTAAGAACTATTCATAGAGTGAATCGAAAACAATACGAAAATGTAAACATTTCCTATACG
TAGTATATAGAGACAAAATAGAAGAAACCGTTCATAATTTTCTGACCAATGAAGAATCATCAACGCTATC
ACTTTCTGTTCACAAAGTATGCGCAATCCACATCGGTATAGAATATAATCGGGGATGCCTTTATCTTGAA
AAAATGCACCCGCAGCTTCGCTAGTAATCAGTAAACGCGGGAAGTGGAGTCAGGCTTTTTTTATGGAAGA
GAAAATAGACACCAAAGTAGCCTTCTTCTAACCTTAACGGACCTACAGTGCAAAAAGTTATCAAGAGACT
GCATTATAGAGCGCACAAAGGAGAAAAAAAGTAATCTAAGATGCTTTGTTAGAAAAATAGCGCTCTCGGG
ATGCATTTTTGTAGAACAAAAAAGAAGTATAGATTCTTTGTTGGTAAAATAGCGCTCTCGCGTTGCATTT
CTGTTCTGTAAAAATGCAGCTCAGATTCTTTGTTTGAAAAATTAGCGCTCTCGCGTTGCATTTTTGTTTT
ACAAAAATGAAGCACAGATTCTTCGTTGGTAAAATAGCGCTTTCGCGTTGCATTTCTGTTCTGTAAAAAT
GCAGCTCAGATTCTTTGTTTGAAAAATTAGCGCTCTCGCGTTGCATTTTTGTTCTACAAAATGAAGCACA
GATGCTTCGTTCAGGTGGCACTTTTCGGGGAAATGTGCGCGGAACCCCTATTTGTTTATTTTTCTAAATA
CATTCAAATATGTATCCGCTCATGAGACAATAACCCTGATAAATGCTTCAATAATATTGAAAAAGGAAGA
GTATGAGTATTCAACATTTCCGTGTCGCCCTTATTCCCTTTTTTGCGGCATTTTGCCTTCCTGTTTTTGC
TCACCCAGAAACGCTGGTGAAAGTAAAAGATGCTGAAGATCAGTTGGGTGCACGAGTGGGTTACATCGAA
CTGGATCTCAACAGCGGTAAGATCCTTGAGAGTTTTCGCCCCGAAGAACGTTTTCCAATGATGAGCACTT
TTAAAGTTCTGCTATGTGGCGCGGTATTATCCCGTATTGACGCCGGGCAAGAGCAACTCGGTCGCCGCAT
ACACTATTCTCAGAATGACTTGGTTGAGTACTCACCAGTCACAGAAAAGCATCTTACGGATGGCATGACA
GTAAGAGAATTATGCAGTGCTGCCATAACCATGAGTGATAACACTGCGGCCAACTTACTTCTGACAACGA
TCGGAGGACCGAAGGAGCTAACCGCTTTTTTGCACAACATGGGGGATCATGTAACTCGCCTTGATCGTTG
GGAACCGGAGCTGAATGAAGCCATACCAAACGACGAGCGTGACACCACGATGCCTGTAGCAATGGCAACA
ACGTTGCGCAAACTATTAACTGGCGAACTACTTACTCTAGCTTCCCGGCAACAATTAATAGACTGGATGG
AGGCGGATAAAGTTGCAGGACCACTTCTGCGCTCGGCCCTTCCGGCTGGCTGGTTTATTGCTGATAAATC
TGGAGCCGGTGAGCGTGGGTCTCGCGGTATCATTGCAGCACTGGGGCCAGATGGTAAGCCCTCCCGTATC
GTAGTTATCTACACGACGGGGAGTCAGGCAACTATGGATGAACGAAATAGACAGATCGCTGAGATAGGTG
CCTCACTGATTAAGCATTGGTAACTGTCAGACCAAGTTTACTCATATATACTTTAGATTGATTTAAAACT
TCATTTTTAATTTAAAAGGATCTAGGTGAAGATCCTTTTTGATAATCTCATGACCAAAATCCCTTAACGT
GAGTTTTCGTTCCACTGAGCGTCAGACCCCGTAGAAAAGATCAAAGGATCTTCTTGAGATCCTTTTTTTC
TGCGCGTAATCTGCTGCTTGCAAACAAAAAAACCACCGCTACCAGCGGTGGTTTGTTTGCCGGATCAAGA
GCTACCAACTCTTTTTCCGAAGGTAACTGGCTTCAGCAGAGCGCAGATACCAAATACTGTCCTTCTAGTG
TAGCCGTAGTTAGGCCACCACTTCAAGAACTCTGTAGCACCGCCTACATACCTCGCTCTGCTAATCCTGT
TACCAGTGGCTGCTGCCAGTGGCGATAAGTCGTGTCTTACCGGGTTGGACTCAAGACGATAGTTACCGGA
TAAGGCGCAGCGGTCGGGCTGAACGGGGGGTTCGTGCACACAGCCCAGCTTGGAGCGAACGACCTACACC
GAACTGAGATACCTACAGCGTGAGCTATGAGAAAGCGCCACGCTTCCCGAAGGGAGAAAGGCGGACAGGT
ATCCGGTAAGCGGCAGGGTCGGAACAGGAGAGCGCACGAGGGAGCTTCCAGGGGGAAACGCCTGGTATCT
TTATAGTCCTGTCGGGTTTCGCCACCTCTGACTTGAGCGTCGATTTTTGTGATGCTCGTCAGGGGGGCGG
AGCCTATGGAAAAACGCCAGCAACGCGGCCTTTTTACGGTTCCTGGCCTTTTGCTGGCCTTTTGCTCACA
TGTTCTTTCCTGCGTTATCCCCTGATTCTGTGGATAACCGTATTACCGCCTTTGAGTGAGCTGATACCGC
TCGCCGCAGCCGAACGACCGAGCGCAGCGAGTCAGTGAGCGAGGAAGCGGAAGAGCGCCCAATACGCAAA
CCGCCTCTCCCCGCGCGTTGGCCGATTCATTAATGCAGCTGGCACGACAGGTTTCCCGACTGGAAAGCGG
GCAGTGAGCGCAACGCAATTAATGTGAGTTACCTCACTCATTAGGCACCCCAGGCTTTACACTTTATGCT
TCCGGCTCCTATGTTGTGTGGAATTGTGAGCGGATAACAATTTCACACAGGAAACAGCTATGACCATGAT
TACGCCAAGCGCGCAATTAACCCTCACTAAAGGGAACAAAAGCTGGAGCTCTAGTACGGATTAGAAGCCG
CCGAGCGGGCGACAGCCCTCCGACGGAAGACTCTCCTCCGTGCGTCCTCGTCTTCACCGGTCGCGTTCCT
GAAACGCAGATGTGCCTCGCGCCGCACTGCTCCGAACAATAAAGATTCTACAATACTAGCTTTTATGGTT
ATGAAGAGGAAAAATTGGCAGTAACCTGGCCCCACAAACCTTCAAATTAACGAATCAAATTAACAACCAT
AGGATGATAATGCGATTAGTTTTTTAGCCTTATTTCTGGGGTAATTAATCAGCGAAGCGATGATTTTTGA
TCTATTAACAGATATATAAATGGAAAAGCTGCATAACCACTTTAACTAATACTTTCAACATTTTCAGTTT
GTATTACTTCTTATTCAAATGTCATAAAAGTATCAACAAAAAATTGTTAATATACCTCTATACTTTAACG
TCAAGGAGAAAAAACCCCGGATTCTAGAACTAGTGGATCCCCCATCACAAGTTTGTACAAAAAAGCTGAA
CGAGAAACGTAAAATGATATAAATATCAATATATTAAATTAGATTTTGCATAAAAAACAGACTACATAAT
ACTGTAAAACACAACATATCCAGTCACTATGGCGGCCGCATTAGGCACCCCAGGCTTTACACTTTATGCT
TCCGGCTCGTATAATGTGTGGATTTTGAGTTAGGATCCGTCGAGATTTTCAGGAGCTAAGGAAGCTAAAA
TGGAGAAAAAAATCACTGGATATACCACCGTTGATATATCCCAATGGCATCGTAAAGAACATTTTGAGGC
ATTTCAGTCAGTTGCTCAATGTACCTATAACCAGACCGTTCAGCTGGATATTACGGCCTTTTTAAAGACC
GTAAAGAAAAATAAGCACAAGTTTTATCCGGCCTTTATTCACATTCTTGCCCGCCTGATGAATGCTCATC
CGGAATTCCGTATGGCAATGAAAGACGGTGAGCTGGTGATATGGGATAGTGTTCACCCTTGTTACACCGT
TTTCCATGAGCAAACTGAAACGTTTTCATCGCTCTGGAGTGAATACCACGACGATTTCCGGCAGTTTCTA
CACATATATTCGCAAGATGTGGCGTGTTACGGTGAAAACCTGGCCTATTTCCCTAAAGGGTTTATTGAGA
ATATGTTTTTCGTCTCAGCCAATCCCTGGGTGAGTTTCACCAGTTTTGATTTAAACGTGGCCAATATGGA
CAACTTCTTCGCCCCCGTTTTCACCATGGGCAAATATTATACGCAAGGCGACAAGGTGCTGATGCCGCTG
GCGATTCAGGTTCATCATGCCGTCTGTGATGGCTTCCATGTCGGCAGAATGCTTAATGAATTACAACAGT
ACTGCGATGAGTGGCAGGGCGGGGCGTAAACGCCGCGTGGATCCGGCTTACTAAAAGCCAGATAACAGTA
TGCGTATTTGCGCGCTGATTTTTGCGGTATAAGAATATATACTGATATGTATACCCGAAGTATGTCAAAA
AGAGGTATGCTATGAAGCAGCGTATTACAGTGACAGTTGACAGCGACAGCTATCAGTTGCTCAAGGCATA
TATGATGTCAATATCTCCGGTCTGGTAAGCACAACCATGCAGAATGAAGCCCGTCGTCTGCGTGCCGAAC
GCTGGAAAGCGGAAAATCAGGAAGGGATGGCTGAGGTCGCCCGGTTTATTGAAATGAACGGCTCTTTTGC
TGACGAGAACAGGGGCTGGTGAAATGCAGTTTAAGGTTTACACCTATAAAAGAGAGAGCCGTTATCGTCT
GTTTGTGGATGTACAGAGTGATATTATTGACACGCCCGGGCGACGGATGGTGATCCCCCTGGCCAGTGCA
CGTCTGCTGTCAGATAAAGTCTCCCGTGAACTTTACCCGGTGGTGCATATCGGGGATGAAAGCTGGCGCA
TGATGACCACCGATATGGCCAGTGTGCCGGTCTCCGTTATCGGGGAAGAAGTGGCTGATCTCAGCCACCG
CGAAAATGACATCAAAAACGCCATTAACCTGATGTTCTGGGGAATATAAATGTCAGGCTCCCTTATACAC
AGCCAGTCTGCAGGTCGACCATAGTGACTGGATATGTTGTGTTTTACAGTATTATGTAGTCTGTTTTTTA
TGCAAAATCTAATTTAATATATTGATATTTATATCATTTTACGTTTCTCGTTCAGCTTTCTTGTACAAAG
TGGTGATGGGCTGCAGGAATTCGATATCAAGCTTAATGGACAACACCGAGGACGTCATCAAGGAGTTCAT
GCAGTTCAAGGTGCGCATGGAGGGCTCCGTGAACGGCCACTACTTCGAGATCGAGGGCGAGGGCGAGGGC
AAGCCCTACGAGGGCACCCAGACCGCCAAGCTGCAGGTGACCAAGGGCGGCCCCCTGCCCTTCGCCTGGG
ACATCCTGTCCCCCCAGTTCCAGTACGGCTCCAAGGCCTACGTGAAGCACCCCGCCGACATCCCCGACTA
CATGAAGCTGTCCTTCCCCGAGGGCTTCACCTGGGAGCGCTCCATGAACTTCGAGGACGGCGGCGTGGTG
GAGGTGCAGCAGGACTCCTCCCTGCAGGACGGCACCTTCATCTACAAGGTGAAGTTCAAGGGCGTGAACT
TCCCCGCCGACGGCCCCGTAATGCAGAAGAAGACTGCCGGCTGGGAGCCCTCCACCGAGAAGCTGTACCC
CCAGGACGGCGTGCTGAAGGGCGAGATCTCCCACGCCCTGAAGCTGAAGGACGGCGGCCACTACACCTGC
GACTTCAAGACCGTGTACAAGGCCAAGAAGCCCGTGCAGCTGCCCGGCAACCACTACGTGGACTCCAAGC
TGGACATCACCAACCACAACGAGGACTACACCGTGGTGGAGCAGTACGAGCACGCCGAGGCCCGCCACTC
CGGCTCCCAGTAGCTCGAGTCATGTAATTAGTTATGTCACGCTTACATTCACGCCCTCCCCCCACATCCG
CTCTAACCGAAAAGGAAGGAGTTAGACAACCTGAAGTCTAGGTCCCTATTTATTTTTTTATAGTTATGTT
AGTATTAAGAACGTTATTTATATTTCAAATTTTTCTTTTTTTTCTGTACAGACGCGTGTACGCATGTAAC
ATTATACTGAAAACCTTGCTTGAGAAGGTTTTGGGACGCTCGAAGGCTTTAATTTGCGGCCGGTACCCAA
TTCGCCCTATAGTGAGTCGTATTACGCGCGCTCACTGGCCGTCGTTTTACAACGTCGTGACTGGGAAAAC
CCTGGCGTTACCCAACTTAATCGCCTTGCAGCACATCCCCCTTTCGCCAGCTGGCGTAATAGCGAAGAGG
CCCGCACCGATCGCCCTTCCCAACAGTTGCGCAGCCTGAATGGCGAATGGCGCG
[124 nt withheld, positions 6985-7108]
C
[91 nt withheld, positions 7110-7200]
A
[49 nt withheld, positions 7202-7250]
CCTTTGACGTTGGAGTCCACGTTCTTT
[37 nt withheld, positions 7278-7314]
ACCCTATCTCGGTCTATTCTTTTGATTTATAAGGGATTTTGCCGATTTCGGCCTATTGGTTAAAAAATGA
GCTGATTTAACAAAAATTTAACGCGAATTTTAACAAAATATTAACGTTTACAATTTCCTGATGCGGTATT
TTCTCCTTACGCATCTGTGCGGTATTTCACACCGCATAGGCAAGTGCACAAACAATACTTAAATAAATAC
TACTCAGTAATAACCTATTTCTTAGCATTTTTGACGAAATTTGCTATTTTGTTAGAGTCTTTTACACCAT
TTGTCTCCACACCTCCGCTTACATCAACACCAATAACGCCATTTAATCTAAGCGCATCACCAACATTTTC
TGGCGTCAGTCCACCAGCTAACATAAAATGTAAGCTTTCGGGGCTCTCTTGCCTTCCAACCCAGTCAGAA
ATCGAGTTCCAATCCAAAAGTTCACCTGTCCCACCTGCTTCTGAATCAAACAAGGGAATAAACGAATGAG
GTTTCTGTGAAGCTGCACTGAGTAGTATGTTGCAGTCTTTTGGAAATACGAGTCTTTTAATAACTGGCAA
ACCGAGGAACTCTTGGTATTCTTGCCACGACTCATCTCCATGCAGTTGGACGATATCAATGCCGTAATCA
TTGACCAGAGCCAAAACATCCTCCTTAGGTTGATTACGAAACACGCCAACCAAGTATTTCGGAGTGCCTG
AACTATTTTTATATGCTTTTACAAGACTTGAAATTTTCCTTGCAATAACCGGGTCAATTGTTCTCTTTCT
ATTGGGCACACATATAATACCCAGCAAGTCAGCATCGGAATCTAGAGCACATTCTGCGGCCTCTGTGCTC
TGCAAGCCGCAAACTTTCACCAATGGACCAGAACTACCTGTGAAATTAATAACAGACATACTCCAAGCTG
CCTTTGTGTGCTTAATCACGTATACTCACGTGCTCAATAGTCACCAATGCCCTCCCTCTTGGCCCTCTCC
TTTTCTTTTTTCGACCGAATTAATTCTTAATCGGCAAAAAAAGAAAAGCTCCGGATCAAGATTGTACGTA
AGGTGACAAGCTATTTTTCAATAAAGAATATCTTCCACTACTGCCATCTGGCGTCATAACTGCAAAGTAC
ACATATATTACGATGCTGTCTATTAAATGCTTCCTATATTATATATATAGTAATGTCGTTTATGGTGCAC
TCTCAGTACAATCTGCTCTGATGCCGCATAGTTAAGCCAGCCCCGACACCCGCCAACACCCGCTGACGCG
CCCTGACGGGCTTGTCTGCTCCCGGCATCCGCTTACAGACAAGCTGTGACCGTCTCCGGGAGCTGCATGT
GTCAGAGGTTTTCACCGTCATCACCGAAACGCGCGA
Features (pLannotate 1.2.2; 29 found; start..end, strand, type, name):
     69..1411    +  rep_origin     2μ ori: yeast 2μ plasmid origin of replication
   1438..1542    +  promoter       AmpR promoter: bla
   1543..2403    +  CDS            AmpR: β-lactamase; bla; confers resistance to ampicillin, carbenicillin, and related antibiotics
   2574..3162    +  rep_origin     ori: high-copy-number ColE1/pMB1/pBR322/pUC origin of replication
   3345..3437    +  CDS            lacI (fragment): lac repressor; lacI; The lac repressor binds to the lac operator to inhibit transcription in E. coli. This inhibition can be relieved by adding lactose or isopropyl-β-D-thiogalactopyranoside (IPTG).
   3450..3471    +  protein_bind   CAP binding site: CAP binding activates transcription in the presence of cAMP. E. coli catabolite activator protein
   3486..3516    +  promoter       lac promoter: promoter for the E. coli lac operon
   3524..3540    +  protein_bind   lac operator: The lac repressor binds to the lac operator to inhibit transcription in E. coli. This inhibition can be relieved by adding lactose or isopropyl-β-D-thiogalactopyranoside (IPTG). lac repressor encoded by lacI
   3585..3603    +  promoter       T3 promoter: promoter for bacteriophage T3 RNA polymerase
   3627..4068    +  promoter       GAL1 promoter: S. cerevisiae GAL1; inducible promoter, regulated by Gal4
   4083..4103    +  misc_feature   MCS (fragment): pBluescript multiple cloning site
   4107..4231    +  protein_bind   attR1: mutant version of attR; recombination site for the Gateway® LR reaction LR Clonase™
   4256..4286    +  promoter       lac UV5 promoter: E. coli lac promoter with an "up" mutation
   4310..4339    +  promoter       cat promoter (fragment): promoter of the E. coli cat gene encoding chloramphenicol acetyltransferase
   4340..4999    +  CDS            CmR: chloramphenicol acetyltransferase; cat; confers resistance to chloramphenicol
   5181..5339    +  CDS            ccdA (fragment): CCDA_ECO57 - Also known as H, letA. Experimental evidence at protein level: Swiss-Prot protein existence level 1. Antitoxin component of a type II toxin-antitoxin (TA) system which inhibits the post-segregational killing (PSK) of plasmid-free cells, also referred to as a plasmid addiction system. Binds to and blocks the activity of CcdB; will also remove bound CcdB protein from the CcdB-GyrA complex by forming a CcdA-CcdB complex, a process termed rejuvenation. Functions as a transcriptional corepressor for the ccdAB operon, repression also requires CcdB (By similarity). From Escherichia coli
   5344..5646    +  CDS            ccdB: CCDB_ECOLI - Also known as G, letB, letD. Experimental evidence at protein level: Swiss-Prot protein existence level 1. Toxic component of a type II toxin-antitoxin (TA) system, functioning in plasmid maintainence. Responsible for the post- segregational killing (PSK) of plasmid-free cells, also referred to as a plasmid addiction system. Half-life of over 2 hours. Cell killing by CcdB is accompanied by filamentation, defects in chromosome and plasmid segregation, defects in cell division, formation of anucleate cells, decreased DNA synthesis and plasmid loss. Interferes with the activity of DN
   5690..5814    -  protein_bind   attR2: mutant version of attR; recombination site for the Gateway® LR reaction LR Clonase™
   5818..5845    +  misc_feature   MCS (fragment): pBluescript multiple cloning site
   5846..6523    +  CDS            DsRed-Monomer: monomeric derivative of DsRed fluorescent protein (Strongin et al., 2007) mammalian codon-optimized
   6530..6777    +  terminator     CYC1 terminator: S. cerevisiae CYC1; transcription terminator for CYC1
   6796..6814    -  promoter       T7 promoter: promoter for bacteriophage T7 RNA polymerase
   6822..6977    +  CDS            lacZα (fragment): LacZα fragment of β-galactosidase; lacZ fragment
   6985..7440    +  rep_origin     f1 ori (sequence partly withheld): f1 bacteriophage origin of replication; arrow indicates direction of (+) strand synthesis
   7441..7492    -  misc_feature   bom (fragment): basis of mobility region from pBR322
   7539..8213    -  CDS            TRP1: phosphoribosylanthranilate isomerase, required for tryptophan biosynthesis; S. cerevisiae TRP1; yeast auxotrophic marker
   8214..8494    -  promoter       TRP1 promoter: S. cerevisiae TRP1
   8495..8544    -  misc_feature   bom (fragment): basis of mobility region from pBR322
   8646..1       -  CDS            rop (fragment) (across the origin): Rop protein, which maintains plasmids at low copy number; rop
