[The description below was written by a language model from this plasmid's Addgene catalogue record and pLannotate feature annotations shown in this document.]
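Description:
pAG424GAL-ccdB-DsRed is an empty Gateway destination vector for galactose-inducible protein expression in Saccharomyces cerevisiae, built on the pRS424 backbone. It is an 8,680 nt yeast–E. coli shuttle plasmid. In yeast it replicates episomally from the 2μ origin and is selected through the TRP1 auxotrophic marker, which is expressed from its own promoter. In bacteria it uses a high-copy ColE1/pUC-type origin with ampicillin resistance. An f1 origin and remnants of the pBluescript-derived lac/lacZα region, with flanking T3 and T7 promoters, are also annotated.

The expression unit consists of the Gal4-regulated GAL1 promoter, a Gateway cassette, a DsRed coding sequence and the CYC1 terminator. The cassette is bounded by attR1 and attR2 and carries a chloramphenicol resistance gene and the ccdB toxin gene. Because CcdB poisons DNA gyrase in ordinary E. coli, the unrecombined vector must be maintained in a ccdB-tolerant strain, under combined chloramphenicol and ampicillin selection. In an LR recombination with an entry clone, the cassette is replaced by the gene of interest. Loss of ccdB then provides counter-selection against unreacted vector in standard strains.

An insert lacking a stop codon and in the correct frame is expressed as a C-terminal DsRed fusion; the annotation identifies the fluorescent protein as the monomeric DsRed derivative. The plasmid belongs to a suite of yeast Gateway vectors designed for high-throughput genetic analysis, and it suits inducible expression and fluorescence localisation of tagged proteins. The depositor notes that the full sequence is provided as a reference only and may not match the physical plasmid exactly.
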