Addgene plasmid #14367: pAG424GAL-ccdB-DsRed
Purpose: (Empty Backbone)
Depositing lab: Susan Lindquist. Depositing organization: Whitehead Institute for Biomedical Research. Publication: A suite of Gateway cloning vectors for high-throughput genetic analysis in Saccharomyces cerevisiae. Alberti S, Gitler AD, Lindquist S. Yeast. 2007 Oct . 24(10):913-9. 10.1002/yea.1502 PubMed 17583893.
Backbone
  Vector backbone: pRS424
  Vector type: Yeast Expression ; Gateway Destination
  Selectable markers: TRP1
Growth in bacteria
  Bacterial resistance: Chloramphenicol and Ampicillin, 25 & 100 μg/mL
  Growth temperature: 37°C
  Growth strain: ccdB Survival
  Growth instructions: DB3.1, ccdB Survival
  Copy number: Unknown
Gene/Insert
  Gene/Insert name: None
  Tag / fusion protein: DsRed (C terminal on backbone)
  Cloning method: Gateway Cloning
  Sequencing primers: 5′ GAL1
Terms and licenses: Academic/Nonprofit Terms; Industry Terms: Not Available to Industry
Depositor comments: Type of plasmid: 2-micron. This plasmid contains the Gateway technology from Invitrogen; Invitrogen requires purchasing of Gateway Clonase for carrying out the Gateway recombinational cloning reaction http://www.invitrogen.com Please note that the full plasmid sequence is provided as a reference only, and may not match the exact sequence of the plasmid.
How to cite: pAG424GAL-ccdB-DsRed was a gift from Susan Lindquist (Addgene plasmid # 14367 ; http://n2t.net/addgene:14367 ; RRID:Addgene_14367)
