>Addgene plasmid #14367 | pAG424GAL-ccdB-DsRed | addgene partial sequence | sequence record 20984 | 14367 with GW5
AAGCCTGGGGGTGCCTAATGCGGCCGCCATAGTGACTGGATATGTTGTGTTTTACAGTATTATGTAGTCT
GTTTTTTATGCAAAATCTAATTTAATATATTGATATTTATATCATTTTACGTTTCTCGTTCAGCTTTTTT
GTACAAACTTGTGATGGGGGATCCACTAGTTCTAGAATCCGGGGTTTTTTCTCCTTGACGTTAAAGTATA
GAGGTATATTAACAATTTTTTGTTGATACTTTTATTACATTTGAATAAGAAGTAATACAAACCGAAAATG
TTGAAAGTATTAGTTAAAGTGGTTATGCAGTTTTTGCATTTATATATCTGTTAATAGATCAAAAATCATC
GCTTCGCTGATTAATTACCCCAGAAATAAGGCTAAAAAACTAATCGCATTATCATCCTATGGTTGTTAAT
TTGATTCGTTCATTTGAAGGTTTGTGGGGCCAGGTTACTGCCAATTTTTCCTCTTCATAACCATAAAAGC
TAGTATTGTAGAATCTTTATTGTTCGGAGCAGTGCGGCGCGAGGCACATCTGCGTTTCAGGAACGCGACC
GGTGAAGACGAGGACGCACGGAGGAGAGTCTTCCTTCGGAGGGCTGGCACCCGCTCGGCGGCTTCTAATC
CGTA
