>Addgene plasmid #14367 | pAG424GAL-ccdB-DsRed | addgene partial sequence | sequence record 20985 | 14367 with GW3
CTCGTTATCGGGGAAGAAGTGGCTGATCTCAGCCACCGCGAAAATGACATCAAAAACGCCATTAACCTGA
TGTTCTGGGGAATATAAATGTCAGGCTCCCTTATACACAGCCAGTCTGCAGGTCGACCATAGTGACTGGA
TATGTTGTGTTTTACAGTATTATGTAGTCTGTTTTTTATGCAAAATCTAATTTAATATATTGATATTTAT
ATCATTTTACGTTTCTCGTTCAGCTTTCTTGTACAAAGTGGTGATGGGCTGCAGGAATTCGATATCAAGC
TTAATGGACAACACCGAGGACGTCATCAAGGAGTTCATGCAGTTCAAGGTGCGCATGGAGGGCTCCGTGA
ACGGCCACTACTTCGAGATCGAGGGCGAGGGCGAGGGCAAGCCCTACGAGGGCACCCAGACCGCCAAGCT
GCAGGTGACCAAGGGCGGCCCCCTGCCCTTCGCCTGGGACATCCTGTCCCCCCAGTTCCAGTACGGCTCC
NAGGCCTACGTGAAGCACCCCGCCGACATCCCCGACTACATGAAGCTGTCCTTCCCCGAGGGCTTCACCT
GGGAGCGCTCCATGAACTTCGAGGACGGCGGCGTGGTGGAGGTGCAGCAGGACTCCTCCCTGCAGGACGG
CACCTTCATC
