>Addgene plasmid #14367 | pAG424GAL-ccdB-DsRed | addgene partial sequence | sequence record 128480 | pRS-marker 5'-cggcatcagagcagattgta-3'
ATTCCGATGCTGACTTGCTGGGTATTATATGTGTGCCCAATAGAAAGAGAACAATTGACCCGGTTATTGC
AAGGAAAATTTCAAGTCTTGTAAAAGCATATAAAAATAGTTCAGGCACTCCGAAATACTTGGTTGGCGTG
TTTCGTAATCAACCTAAGGAGGATGTTTTGGCTCTGGTCAATGATTACGGCATTGATATCGTCCAACTGC
ATGGAGATGAGTCGTGGCAAGAATACCAAGAGTTCCTCGGTTTGCCAGTTATTAAAAGACTCGTATTTCC
AAAAGACTGCAACATACTACTCAGTGCAGCTTCACAGAAACCTCATTCGTTTATTCCCTTGTTTGATTCA
GAAGCAGGTGGGACAGGTGAACTTTTGGATTGGAACTCGATTTCTGACTGGGTTGGAAGGCAAGAGAGCC
CCGAAAGCTTACATTTTATGTTAGCTGGTGGACTGACGCCAGAAAATGTTGGTGATGCGCTTAGATTAAA
TGGCGTTATTGGTGTTGATGTAAGCGGAGGTGTGGAGACAAATGGTGTAAAAGACTCTAACAAAA
